>Addgene plasmid #45788 | pBEST-p15a-pBAD-TetO1-UTR1-deGFP-ssrA-T500 | depositor full sequence | sequence record 64259 | pBEST-p15a-pBAD-TetO1-UTR1-deGFP-ssrA-T500 sequence 3575 bps
AATAATTTTGTTTAACTTTAAGAAGGAGATATACCATGGAGCTTTTCACTGGCGTTGTTCCCATCCTGGT
CGAGCTGGACGGCGACGTAAACGGCCACAAGTTCAGCGTGTCCGGCGAGGGCGAGGGCGATGCCACCTAC
GGCAAGCTGACCCTGAAGTTCATCTGCACCACCGGCAAGCTGCCCGTGCCCTGGCCCACCCTCGTGACCA
CCCTGACCTACGGCGTGCAGTGCTTCAGCCGCTACCCCGACCACATGAAGCAGCACGACTTCTTCAAGTC
CGCCATGCCCGAAGGCTACGTCCAGGAGCGCACCATCTTCTTCAAGGACGACGGCAACTACAAGACCCGC
GCCGAGGTGAAGTTCGAGGGCGACACCCTGGTGAACCGCATCGAGCTGAAGGGCATCGACTTCAAGGAGG
ACGGCAACATCCTGGGGCACAAGCTGGAGTACAACTACAACAGCCACAACGTCTATATCATGGCCGACAA
GCAGAAGAACGGCATCAAGGTGAACTTCAAGATCCGCCACAACATCGAGGACGGCAGCGTGCAGCTCGCC
GACCACTACCAGCAGAACACCCCCATCGGCGACGGCCCCGTGCTGCTGCCCGACAACCACTACCTGAGCA
CCCAGTCCGCCCTGAGCAAAGACCCCAACGAGAAGCGCGATCACATGGTCCTGCTGGAGTTCGTGACCGC
CGCCGGGATCGCAGCAAACGACGAAAACTACGCTTTAGCTGCTTAACTCGAGCAAAGCCCGCCGAAAGGC
GGGCTTTTCTGTGTCGACCGATGCCCTTGAGAGCCTTCAACCCAGTCAGCTCCTTCCGGTGGGCGCGGGG
CATGACTATCGTCGCCGCACTTATGACTGTCTTCTTTATCATGCAACTCGTAGGACAGGTGCCGGCATGA
TAAGCTGTCAAACATGAGAATTACAACTTATATCGTATGGGGCTGACTTCAGGTGCTACATTTGAAGAGA
TAAATTGCACTGAAATCTAGAAATATTTTATCTGATTAATAAGATGATCTTCTTGAGATCGTTTTGGTCT
GCGCGTAATCTCTTGCTCTGAAAACGAAAAAACCGCCTTGCAGGGCGGTTTTTCGAAGGTTCTCTGAGCT
ACCAACTCTTTGAACCGAGGTAACTGGCTTGGAGGAGCGCAGTCACCAAAACTTGTCCTTTCAGTTTAGC
CTTAACCGGCGCATGACTTCAAGACTAACTCCTCTAAATCAATTACCAGTGGCTGCTGCCAGTGGTGCTT
TTGCATGTCTTTCCGGGTTGGACTCAAGACGATAGTTACCGGATAAGGCGCAGCGGTCGGACTGAACGGG
GGGTTCGTGCATACAGTCCAGCTTGGAGCGAACTGCCTACCCGGAACTGAGTGTCAGGCGTGGAATGAGA
CAAACGCGGCCATAACAGCGGAATGACACCGGTAAACCGAAAGGCAGGAACAGGAGAGCGCACGAGGGAG
CCGCCAGGGGAAACGCCTGGTATCTTTATAGTCCTGTCGGGTTTCGCCACCACTGATTTGAGCGTCAGAT
TTCGTGATGCTTGTCAGGGGGGCGGAGCCTATGGAAAAACGGCTTTGCCGCGGCCCTCTCACTTCCCTGT
TAAGTATCTTCCTGGCATCTTCCAGGAAATCTCCGCCCCGTTCGTAAGCCATTTCCGCTCGCCGCAGTCG
AACGACCGAGCGTAGCGAGTCAGTGAGCGAGGAAGCGGAATATATCCTGTATCACATATTCTGCTGACGC
ACCGGTGCAGCCTTTTTTCTCCTGCCACATGAAGCACTTCACTGACACCCTCATCAGTGCCAACATAGTA
AGCCAGTATACACTCCGCTAGGGTCATGAGATTATCAAAAAGGATCTTCACCTAGATCCTTTTAAATTAA
AAATGAAGTTTTAAATCAATCTAAAGTATATATGAGTAAACTTGGTCTGACAGTTACCAATGCTTAATCA
GTGAGGCACCTATCTCAGCGATCTGTCTATTTCGTTCATCCATAGTTGCCTGACTCCCCGTCGTGTAGAT
AACTACGATACGGGAGGGCTTACCATCTGGCCCCAGTGCTGCAATGATACCGCGAGACCCACGCTCACCG
GCTCCAGATTTATCAGCAATAAACCAGCCAGCCGGAAGGGCCGAGCGCAGAAGTGGTCCTGCAACTTTAT
CCGCCTCCATCCAGTCTATTAATTGTTGCCGGGAAGCTAGAGTAAGTAGTTCGCCAGTTAATAGTTTGCG
CAACGTTGTTGCCATTGCTACAGGCATCGTGGTGTCACGCTCGTCGTTTGGTATGGCTTCATTCAGCTCC
GGTTCCCAACGATCAAGGCGAGTTACATGATCCCCCATGTTGTGCAAAAAAGCGGTTAGCTCCTTCGGTC
CTCCGATCGTTGTCAGAAGTAAGTTGGCCGCAGTGTTATCACTCATGGTTATGGCAGCACTGCATAATTC
TCTTACTGTCATGCCATCCGTAAGATGCTTTTCTGTGACTGGTGAGTACTCAACCAAGTCATTCTGAGAA
TAGTGTATGCGGCGACCGAGTTGCTCTTGCCCGGCGTCAATACGGGATAATACCGCGCCACATAGCAGAA
CTTTAAAAGTGCTCATCATTGGAAAACGTTCTTCGGGGCGAAAACTCTCAAGGATCTTACCGCTGTTGAG
ATCCAGTTCGATGTAACCCACTCGTGCACCCAACTGATCTTCAGCATCTTTTACTTTCACCAGCGTTTCT
GGGTGAGCAAAAACAGGAAGGCAAAATGCCGCAAAAAAGGGAATAAGGGCGACACGGAAATGTTGAATAC
TCATACTCTTCCTTTTTCAATATTATTGAAGCATTTATCAGGGTTATTGTCTCATGAGCGGATACATATT
TGAATGTATTTAGAAAAATAAACAAATAGGGGTTCCGCGCACATTTCCCCGAAAAGTGCCACCTGACGTC
TAAGAAACCATTATTATCATGACATTAACCTATAAAAATAGGCGTATCACGAGGCCCTTTCGTCTTCAAG
AATTCTGGCGAATCCTCTGACCAGCCAGAAAACGACCTTTCTGTGGTGAAACCGGATGCTGCAATTCAGA
GCGGCAGCAAGTGGGGGACAGCAGAAGACCTGACCGCCGCAGAGTGGATGTTTGACATGGTGAAGACTAT
CGCACCATCAGCCAGAAAACCGAATTTTGCTGGGTGGGCTAACGATATCCGCCTGATGCGTGAACGTGAC
GGACGTAACCACCGCGACATGTGTGTGCTGTTCCGCTGGGCATGCAGAAACCAATTGTCCATATTGCATC
AGACATTGCCGTCACTGCGTCTTTTACTGGCTCTTCTCGCTAACCAAACCGGTAACCCCGCTTATTAAAA
GCATTCTGTAACAAAGCGGGACCAAAGCCATGACAAAAACGCGTAACAAAAGTGTCTATAATCACGGCAG
AAAAGTCCACATTGATTATTTGCACGGCGTCACACTTTGCTATGCCATAGCATTTTTATCCATAAGATTA
GCGGATCCTACCTGTCCCTATCAGTGATAGAGATTGACATCCCTATCAGTGATAGAGATACTGAGCACAG
CTAGC
Features (pLannotate 1.2.2; 13 found; start..end, strand, type, name):
      7..29      +  RBS            RBS: efficient ribosome binding site from bacteriophage T7 gene 10 (Olins and Rangwala, 1989)
     39..710     +  CDS            (3-F)Tyr-EGFP: (3-F)Tyr-EGFP is a basic (constitutively fluorescent) green fluorescent protein published in 2004, derived from Aequorea victoria.
    714..738     +  CDS            ssrA tag (LVA) (fragment): C-terminal peptide that mediates degradation in bacteria through the ClpXP and ClpAP proteases (McGinness et al., 2006) mutant LVA variant that confers accelerated degradation under some conditions (Andersen et al., 1998)
    783..907     +  CDS            TcR (fragment): tetracycline efflux protein; tet; confers resistance to tetracycline
   1033..1577    +  rep_origin     p15A ori: Plasmids containing the medium-copy-number p15A origin of replication can be propagated in E. coli cells that contain a second plasmid with the ColE1 origin.
   1665..1720    +  rep_origin     RSF ori (fragment): Plasmids containing the RSF 1030 origin of replication can be propagated in E. coli cells that contain additional plasmids with compatible origins.
   1819..1840    -  misc_feature   bom (fragment): basis of mobility region from pBR322
   1944..2804    -  CDS            AmpR: β-lactamase; bla; confers resistance to ampicillin, carbenicillin, and related antibiotics
   2805..2909    -  promoter       AmpR promoter: bla
   3011..3271    +  CDS            O (fragment): VRPO_LAMBD - Protein inferred from homology: Swiss-Prot protein existence level 3. Necessary for the bidirectional replication of DNA. It interacts with the ori (origin of replication) region of the genome during the initiation of replication. From Escherichia phage lambda (Bacteriophage lambda).
   3266..3514    +  promoter       araBAD promoter (fragment): araBAD; promoter of the L-arabinose operon of E. coli; the araC regulatory gene is transcribed in the opposite direction (Guzman et al., 1995)
   3515..3533    +  protein_bind   tet operator: tetO; bacterial operator O2 for the tetR and tetA genes tetracycline repressor TetR
   3539..3558    +  promoter       H1-2O2 promoter (fragment): doxycycline-inducible variant of the human H1 RNA promoter (Henriksen et al., 2007)
