[The description below was written by a language model from this plasmid's Addgene catalogue record and pLannotate feature annotations shown in this document.]
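Description:
pBEST-p15a-pBAD-TetO1-UTR1-deGFP-ssrA-T500 is a 3,575 bp bacterial expression and synthetic-biology plasmid derived from Promega's pBEST-Luc, with part of it originating from an earlier pBEST-series plasmid made in another laboratory. It replicates in E. coli from a p15A origin, which the record lists as low copy and which is compatible with ColE1-type plasmids, so it can be combined with other circuit components. Selection is by ampicillin, through a β-lactamase gene driven by its own promoter. The annotation also picks up short fragments of a tetracycline resistance gene, RSF origin, bom site and lambda O protein. These appear to be backbone remnants or partial homology matches rather than functional elements.

The payload is a reporter cassette in which the original pTacI promoter, untranslated region and luciferase gene of the backbone have all been replaced. Transcription comes from a hybrid promoter made of an araBAD promoter fragment followed by a tet operator, so expression is repressed by TetR. No araC gene is annotated on the plasmid. Downstream lies UTR1, described as a powerful untranslated region and annotated as containing the efficient ribosome binding site of phage T7 gene 10. This drives translation of deGFP, a 675 bp synthetic truncated eGFP variant (eGFP-Del6-229). The reporter carries a C-terminal ssrA degradation tag that targets the protein to the ClpXP and ClpAP proteases. This shortens its lifetime, so fluorescence follows changes in promoter activity more closely. An added T500 transcriptional terminator, which the automated annotation does not detect, closes the cassette. The record does not state a specific application, but the design suits use as a repressible, fast-turnover fluorescent readout in genetic circuit prototyping.
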