Addgene plasmid #45788: pBEST-p15a-pBAD-TetO1-UTR1-deGFP-ssrA-T500
Depositing lab: Richard Murray. Depositing organization: California Institute of Technology.
Backbone
  Vector backbone: pBEST-Luc
  Backbone manufacturer: Promega
  Modifications to backbone: pTacI promoter was removed and replaced by pBAD-tetO1 (repressed by TetR). Untranslated region was removed and replaced by UTR1, a powerful UTR. Luc gene (firefly Luciferase) was removed and replaced by deGFP, ssrA tagged. A transcriptional terminator was added, called T500.
  Vector type: Bacterial Expression, Synthetic Biology
Growth in bacteria
  Bacterial resistance: Ampicillin, 100 μg/mL
  Growth temperature: 37°C
  Growth strain: JM109
  Copy number: Low Copy
Gene/Insert
  Gene/Insert name: deGFP (alt name: eGFP-Del6-229)
  Species: Synthetic
  Insert size (bp): 675
  Promoter: pBAD-tetO1
  Tag / fusion protein: ssrA degradation tag
  Cloning method: Unknown
  Sequencing primers: 5′ CATGGTGAAGACTATCGCAC; 3′ GAAGGAGCTGACTGGGTTGA
Resource information
  A portion of this plasmid was derived from a plasmid made by: Vincent Noireaux, University of Minnesota
Terms and licenses: Academic/Nonprofit Terms; Industry Terms: Not Available to Industry
How to cite: pBEST-p15a-pBAD-TetO1-UTR1-deGFP-ssrA-T500 was a gift from Richard Murray (Addgene plasmid # 45788 ; http://n2t.net/addgene:45788 ; RRID:Addgene_45788)
