>Addgene plasmid #45788 | pBEST-p15a-pBAD-TetO1-UTR1-deGFP-ssrA-T500 | addgene partial sequence | sequence record 67083 | EGFP-C 5'-CATGGTCCTGCTGGAGTTCGTG-3'
ACTACGCTTTAGCTGCTTAACTCGAGCAAAGCCCGGGATCGCAGCAAACGACGAAAACTACGCTTTAGCT
GCTTAACTCGAGCAAAGCCCGCCGAAAGGCGGGCTTTTCTGTGTCGACCGATGCCCTTGAGAGCCTTCAA
CCCAGTCAGCTCCTTCCGGTGGGCGCGGGGCATGACTATCGTCGCCGCACTTATGACTGTCTTCTTTATC
ATGCAACTCGTAGGACAGGTGCCGGCATTATAAGCTGTCAAACATGAGAATTGCAACTTATATCGTATGG
GGCTGACTTCAGGTGCTACATTTGAAGAGATAAATTGCACTGAAATCTAGAAATATTTTATCTGATTAAT
AAGATGATCTTCTTGAGATCGTTTTGGTCTGCGCGTAATCTCTTGCTCTGAAAACGAAAAAACCGCCTTG
CAGGGCGGTTTTTCGAAGGTTCTCTGAGCTACCAACTCTTTGAACCGAGGTAACTGGCTTGGAGGAGCGC
AGTCACCAAAACTTGTCCTTTCAGTTTAGCCTTAACCGGCGCATGACTTCAAGACTAACTCCTCTAAATC
AATTACCAGTGGCTGCTGCCAGTGGTGCTTTTGCATGTCTTTCCGGGTTGGACTCAAGACGATAGTTACC
GGATAAGGCGCAGCGGTCGGACTGAACGGGGGGTTCGTGCATACAGTCCAGCTTGGAGCGAACTGCCTAC
CCGGAACTGAGTGTCAGGCGTGGAATGAGACAAACGCGGCCATAACAGCGGAATGACACCGGTAAACCGA
AAGGCAGGAACAG
