>Addgene plasmid #45788 | pBEST-p15a-pBAD-TetO1-UTR1-deGFP-ssrA-T500 | addgene partial sequence | sequence record 67088 | pBAD-F 5'-ATGCCATAGCATTTTTATCC-3'
ATAGAGATTGACATCCCTATCAGTGATAGAGATACTGAGCACAGCTAGCAATAATTTTGTTTAACTTTAA
GAAGGAGATATACCATGGAGCTTTTCACTGGCGTTGTTCCCATCCTGGTCGAGCTGGACGGCGACGTAAA
CGGCCACAAGTTCAGCGTGTCCGGCGAGGGCGAGGGCGATGCCACCTACGGCAAGCTGACCCTGAAGTTC
ATCTGCACCACCGGCAAGCTGCCCGTGCCCTGGCCCACCCTCGTGACCACCCTGACCTACGGCGTGCAGT
GCTTCAGCCGCTACCCCGACCACATGAAGCAGCACGACTTCTTCAAGTCCGCCATGCCCGAAGGCTACGT
CCAGGAGCGCACCATCTTCTTCAAGGACGACGGCAACTACAAGACCCGCGCCGAGGTGAAGTTCGAGGGC
GACACCCTGGTGAACCGCATCGAGCTGAAGGGCATCGACTTCAAGGAGGACGGCAACATCCTGGGGCACA
AGCTGGAGTACAACTACAACAGCCACAACGTCTATATCATGGCCGACAAGCAGAAGAACGGCATCAAGGT
GAACTTCAAGATCCGCCACAACATCGAGGACGGCAGCGTGCAGCTCGCCGACCACTACCAGCAGAACACC
CCCATCGGCGACGGCCCCGTGCTGCTGCCCGACAACCACTACCTGAGCACCCAGTCCGCCCTGAGCAAAG
ACCCCAACGAGAAGCGCGATCACATGGTCCTGCTGGAGTTCGTGACCGCCGCCGGGATCGCAGCAAACGA
CGAAAA
