>Addgene plasmid #45788 | pBEST-p15a-pBAD-TetO1-UTR1-deGFP-ssrA-T500 | addgene partial sequence | sequence record 67197 | EGFP-N 5'-CGTCGCCGTCCAGCTCGACCAG-3'
GGTATATCTCCTTCTTAAAGTTAAACAAAATTATTGCTAGCTGTGCTCAGTATCTCTATCACTGATAGGG
ATGTCAATCTCTATCACTGATAGGGACAGGTAGGATCCGCTAATCTTATGGATAAAAATGCTATGGCATA
GCAAAGTGTGACGCCGTGCAAATAATCAATGTGGACTTTTCTGCCGTGATTATAGACACTTTTGTTACGC
GTTTTTGTCATGGCTTTGGTCCCGCTTTGTTACAGAATGCTTTTAATAAGCGGGGTTACCGGTTTGGTTA
GCGAGAAGAGCCAGTAAAAGACGCAGTGACGGCAATGTCTGATGCAATATGGACAATTGGTTTCTGCATG
CCCAGCGGAACAGCACACACATGTCGCGGTGGTTACGTCCGTCACGTTCACGCATCAGGCGGATATCGTT
AGCCCACCCAGCAAAATTCGGTTTTCTGGCTGATGGTGCGATAGTCTTCACCATGTCAAACATCCACTCT
GCGGCGGTCAGGTCTTCTGCTGTCCCCCACTTGCTGGCGCTCTGAATTGCAGCATCCGGTTTCACCACAG
AAAGGTCGTTTTCTGGCTGGTCAGAGGATTCGCCAGAATTCTTGAAGACGAAAGGGCCTCGTGATACGCC
TATTTTTATAGGTTAATGTCATGATAATAATGGTTTCTTAGACGTCAGGTGGCACTTTTCGGGGAAATGT
GCGCGGAACCCCTATTTGTTTATTTTTCTAAATACATTCAAATATGTATCCGCTCATGAGACAATAACCC
TGATAAATGCTTCAATAATATTGAAAAAGGAAGAGTATGAGTATTCAACATTTCCG
